>Addgene plasmid #230586 | AiP1200 - pAAV-AiE2010m-minBG-IRES2-iCre-WPRE-HGHpA | addgene full sequence | sequence record 466211 | Addgene NGS Result
GTTGGATAGTTGTGGAAAGAGTCAAATGGCTCTCCTCAAGCGTATTCAACAAGGGGCTGAAGGATGCCCA
GAAGGTACCCCATTGTATGGGATCTGATCTGGGGCCTCGGTGCACATGCTTTACATGTGTTTAGTCGAGG
TTAAAAAAACGTCTAGGCCCCCCGAACCACGGGGACGTGGTTTTCCTTTGAAAAACACGATGATAATATG
GCCACAGCTAGCACCATGGTGCCCAAGAAGAAGAGGAAAGTCTCCAACCTGCTGACTGTGCACCAAAACC
TGCCTGCCCTCCCTGTGGATGCCACCTCTGATGAAGTCAGGAAGAACCTGATGGACATGTTCAGGGACAG
GCAGGCCTTCTCTGAACACACCTGGAAGATGCTCCTGTCTGTGTGCAGATCCTGGGCTGCCTGGTGCAAG
CTGAACAACAGGAAATGGTTCCCTGCTGAACCTGAGGATGTGAGGGACTACCTCCTGTACCTGCAAGCCA
GAGGCCTGGCTGTGAAGACCATCCAACAGCACCTGGGCCAGCTCAACATGCTGCACAGGAGATCTGGCCT
GCCTCGCCCTTCTGACTCCAATGCTGTGTCCCTGGTGATGAGGAGAATCAGAAAGGAGAATGTGGATGCT
GGGGAGAGAGCCAAGCAGGCCCTGGCCTTTGAACGCACTGACTTTGACCAAGTCAGATCCCTGATGGAGA
ACTCTGACAGATGCCAGGACATCAGGAACCTGGCCTTCCTGGGCATTGCCTACAACACCCTGCTGCGCAT
TGCCGAAATTGCCAGAATCAGAGTGAAGGACATCTCCCGCACCGATGGTGGGAGAATGCTGATCCACATT
GGCAGGACCAAGACCCTGGTGTCCACAGCTGGTGTGGAGAAGGCCCTGTCCCTGGGGGTTACCAAGCTGG
TGGAGAGATGGATCTCTGTGTCTGGTGTGGCTGATGACCCCAACAACTACCTGTTCTGCCGGGTCAGAAA
GAATGGTGTGGCTGCCCCTTCTGCCACCTCCCAACTGTCCACCCGGGCCCTGGAAGGGATCTTTGAGGCC
ACCCACCGCCTGATCTATGGTGCCAAGGATGACTCTGGGCAGAGATACCTGGCCTGGTCTGGCCACTCTG
CCAGAGTGGGTGCTGCCAGGGACATGGCCAGGGCTGGTGTGTCCATCCCTGAAATCATGCAGGCTGGTGG
CTGGACCAATGTGAACATTGTGATGAACTACATCAGAAACCTGGACTCTGAGACTGGGGCCATGGTGAGG
CTGCTCGAGGATGGGGACTAATGAGGCGCGCCGCGGCCGCGAATTCGATATCAAGCTTATCGATAATCAA
CCTCTGGATTACAAAATTTGTGAAAGATTGACTGGTATTCTTAACTATGTTGCTCCTTTTACGCTATGTG
GATACGCTGCTTTAATGCCTTTGTATCATGCTATTGCTTCCCGTATGGCTTTCATTTTCTCCTCCTTGTA
TAAATCCTGGTTGCTGTCTCTTTATGAGGAGTTGTGGCCCGTTGTCAGGCAACGTGGCGTGGTGTGCACT
GTGTTTGCTGACGCAACCCCCACTGGTTGGGGCATTGCCACCACCTGTCAGCTCCTTTCCGGGACTTTCG
CTTTCCCCCTCCCTATTGCCACGGCGGAACTCATCGCCGCCTGCCTTGCCCGCTGCTGGACAGGGGCTCG
GCTGTTGGGCACTGACAATTCCGTGGTGTTGTCGGGGAAATCATCGTCCTTTCCTTGGCTGCTCGCCTAT
GTTGCCACCTGGATTCTGCGCGGGACGTCCTTCTGCTACGTCCCTTCGGCCCTCAATCCAGCGGACCTTC
CTTCCCGCGGCCTGCTGCCGGCTCTGCGGCCTCTTCCGCGTCTTCGCCTTCGCCCTCAGACGAGTCGGAT
CTCCCTTTGGGCCGCCTCCCCGCATCGATACCGAGCGCTGCTCGAGAGATCTACGGGTGGCATCCCTGTG
ACCCCTCCCCAGTGCCTCTCCTGGCCCTGGAAGTTGCCACTCCAGTGCCCACCAGCCTTGTCCTAATAAA
ATTAAGTTGCATCATTTTGTCTGACTAGGTGTCCTTCTATAATATTATGGGGTGGAGGGGGGTGGTATGG
AGCAAGGGGCAAGTTGGGAAGACAACCTGTAGGGCCTGCGGGGTCTATTGGGAACCAAGCTGGAGTGCAG
TGGCACAATCTTGGCTCACTGCAATCTCCGCCTCCTGGGTTCAAGCGATTCTCCTGCCTCAGCCTCCCGA
GTTGTTGGGATTCCAGGCATGCATGACCAGGCTCAGCTAATTTTTGTTTTTTTGGTAGAGACGGGGTTTC
ACCATATTGGCCAGGCTGGTCTCCAACTCCTAATCTCAGGTGATCTACCCACCTTGGCCTCCCAAATTGC
TGGGATTACAGGCGTGAACCACTGCTCCCTTCCCTGTCCTTCTGATTTTGTAGGTAACCACGTGCGGACC
GAGCGGCCGCAGGAACCCCTAGTGATGGAGTTGGCCACTCCCTCTCTGCGCGCTCGCTCGCTCACTGAGG
CCGGGCGACCAAAGGTCGCCCGACGCCCGGGCTTTGCCCGGGCGGCCTCAGTGAGCGAGCGAGCGCGCAG
CTGCCTGCAGGGGCGCCTGATGCGGTATTTTCTCCTTACGCATCTGTGCGGTATTTCACACCGCATA
[95 nt withheld, positions 2658-2752]
T
[46 nt withheld, positions 2754-2799]
C
[141 nt withheld, positions 2801-2941]
CCTTTGACGTTGGAGTCCACGTTCTTT
[37 nt withheld, positions 2969-3005]
ACTCTATCTCGGGCTATTCTTTTGATTTATAAGGGATTTTGCCGATTTCGGTCTATTGGTTAAAAAATGA
GCTGATTTAACAAAAATTTAACGCGAATTTTAACAAAATATTAACGTTTACAATTTTATGGTGCACTCTC
AGTACAATCTGCTCTGATGCCGCATAGTTAAGCCAGCCCCGACACCCGCCAACACCCGCTGACGCGCCCT
GACGGGCTTGTCTGCTCCCGGCATCCGCTTACAGACAAGCTGTGACCGTCTCCGGGAGCTGCATGTGTCA
GAGGTTTTCACCGTCATCACCGAAACGCGCGAGACGAAAGGGCCTCGTGATACGCCTATTTTTATAGGTT
AATGTCATGATAATAATGGTTTCTTAGACGTCAGGTGGCACTTTTCGGGGAAATGTGCGCGGAACCCCTA
TTTGTTTATTTTTCTAAATACATTCAAATATGTATCCGCTCATGAGACAATAACCCTGATAAATGCTTCA
ATAATATTGAAAAAGGAAGAGTATGAGTATTCAACATTTCCGTGTCGCCCTTATTCCCTTTTTTGCGGCA
TTTTGCCTTCCTGTTTTTGCTCACCCAGAAACGCTGGTGAAAGTAAAAGATGCTGAAGATCAGTTGGGTG
CACGAGTGGGTTACATCGAACTGGATCTCAACAGCGGTAAGATCCTTGAGAGTTTTCGCCCCGAAGAACG
TTTTCCAATGATGAGCACTTTTAAAGTTCTGCTATGTGGCGCGGTATTATCCCGTATTGACGCCGGGCAA
GAGCAACTCGGTCGCCGCATACACTATTCTCAGAATGACTTGGTTGAGTACTCACCAGTCACAGAAAAGC
ATCTTACGGATGGCATGACAGTAAGAGAATTATGCAGTGCTGCCATAACCATGAGTGATAACACTGCGGC
CAACTTACTTCTGACAACGATCGGAGGACCGAAGGAGCTAACCGCTTTTTTGCACAACATGGGGGATCAT
GTAACTCGCCTTGATCGTTGGGAACCGGAGCTGAATGAAGCCATACCAAACGACGAGCGTGACACCACGA
TGCCTGTAGCAATGGCAACAACGTTGCGCAAACTATTAACTGGCGAACTACTTACTCTAGCTTCCCGGCA
ACAATTAATAGACTGGATGGAGGCGGATAAAGTTGCAGGACCACTTCTGCGCTCGGCCCTTCCGGCTGGC
TGGTTTATTGCTGATAAATCTGGAGCCGGTGAGCGTGGGTCTCGCGGTATCATTGCAGCACTGGGGCCAG
ATGGTAAGCCCTCCCGTATCGTAGTTATCTACACGACGGGGAGTCAGGCAACTATGGATGAACGAAATAG
ACAGATCGCTGAGATAGGTGCCTCACTGATTAAGCATTGGTAACTGTCAGACCAAGTTTACTCATATATA
CTTTAGATTGATTTAAAACTTCATTTTTAATTTAAAAGGATCTAGGTGAAGATCCTTTTTGATAATCTCA
TGACCAAAATCCCTTAACGTGAGTTTTCGTTCCACTGAGCGTCAGACCCCGTAGAAAAGATCAAAGGATC
TTCTTGAGATCCTTTTTTTCTGCGCGTAATCTGCTGCTTGCAAACAAAAAAACCACCGCTACCAGCGGTG
GTTTGTTTGCCGGATCAAGAGCTACCAACTCTTTTTCCGAAGGTAACTGGCTTCAGCAGAGCGCAGATAC
CAAATACTGTTCTTCTAGTGTAGCCGTAGTTAGGCCACCACTTCAAGAACTCTGTAGCACCGCCTACATA
CCTCGCTCTGCTAATCCTGTTACCAGTGGCTGCTGCCAGTGGCGATAAGTCGTGTCTTACCGGGTTGGAC
TCAAGACGATAGTTACCGGATAAGGCGCAGCGGTCGGGCTGAACGGGGGGTTCGTGCACACAGCCCAGCT
TGGAGCGAACGACCTACACCGAACTGAGATACCTACAGCGTGAGCTATGAGAAAGCGCCACGCTTCCCGA
AGGGAGAAAGGCGGACAGGTATCCGGTAAGCGGCAGGGTCGGAACAGGAGAGCGCACGAGGGAGCTTCCA
GGGGGAAACGCCTGGTATCTTTATAGTCCTGTCGGGTTTCGCCACCTCTGACTTGAGCGTCGATTTTTGT
GATGCTCGTCAGGGGGGCGGAGCCTATGGAAAAACGCCAGCAACGCGGCCTTTTTACGGTTCCTGGCCTT
TTGCTGGCCTTTTGCTCACATGTCCTGCAGGCAGCTGCGCGCTCGCTCGCTCACTGAGGCCGCCCGGGCG
TCGGGCGACCTTTGGTCGCCCGGCCTCAGTGAGCGAGCGAGCGCGCAGAGAGGGAGTGGCCAACTCCATC
ACTAGGGGTTCCTGCGGCCGCACGCGTATGTGTCTTTTACTCTGATCCTCCTGTTTTTACCTTCCAAGTG
CTGGAATCACAGACATATACCACTGTGCATAGCATCATTACAATGTTATAGTTTTTCACACTATGCCTTG
ACTTTTTGGAAAGGCAAACCACCTCTTGGATTTCTCCTTCCTTCTCTATCTCTCTCTCTCTCTCTTCCTC
CCTCCGTCCCTCCATCTCTTCCTCCTTCCCATTTTCTTCTCTCCCTATTTGGACACAATATAAAATAATT
TAGATGAGGTGAGTTAAATTGTGAACAAAGTATGTGCCTATACATGGTTGTAAATCAGCTTATCAAAGTG
TAATATTAGAAGAATTTATAAAAATGATAAAATTCATACTCAAAGTTCTGTGTAAAGCAATAATAGCTTT
ATCTCCTTTTAGTTATCTTGAGTCTTTCTATGACTAACAACTCCCTCATAGGCATCTTAAAGAGCAGTAA
GCATAAGTAGATTCCAAATGGGAAGGGAGAAGTGTGAACCATCACTTTCATCCAGACTTGTAGATATATC
TGCTGCATTTTCAGAAACCAGAAACAGACAGTGTTCTTTATCTCCATTGAGTCTAGTGTAGCAACAGAGC
TCGGGCTGGGCATAAAAGTCAGGGCAGAGCCATCTATTGCTTACATTTGCTTCTGGGATCCGCCCCTCTC
CCTCCCCCCCCCCTAACGTTACTGGCCGAAGCCGCTTGGAATAAGGCCGGTGTGCGTTTGTCTATATGTT
ATTTTCCACCATATTGCCGTCTTTTGGCAATGTGAGGGCCCGGAAACCTGGCCCTGTCTTCTTGACGAGC
ATTCCTAGGGGTCTTTCCCCTCTCGCCAAAGGAATGCAAGGTCTGTTGAATGTCGTGAAGGAAGCAGTTC
CTCTGGAAGCTTCTTGAAGACAAACAACGTCTGTAGCGACCCTTTGCAGGCAGCGGAACCCCCCACCTGG
CGACAGGTGCCTCTGCGGCCAAAAGCCACGTGTATAAGATACACCTGCAAAGGCGGCACAACCCCAGTGC
CACGTTGTGA
Features (pLannotate 1.2.2; 15 found; start..end, strand, type, name):
    253..1278    +  CDS            cre: RECR_BPP1 - Experimental evidence at protein level: Swiss-Prot protein existence level 1. Catalyzes site-specific recombination between two 34-base- pair LOXP sites. Its role is to maintain the phage genome as a monomeric unit-copy plasmid in the lysogenic state. From Escherichia phage P1 (Bacteriophage P1).
   1301..1325    +  misc_feature   MCS (fragment): pBluescript multiple cloning site
   1325..1913    +  misc_feature   WPRE: woodchuck hepatitis virus posttranscriptional regulatory element
   1945..2421    +  polyA_signal   hGH poly(A) signal: human growth hormone polyadenylation signal
   2461..2601    +  repeat_region  AAV2 ITR: inverted terminal repeat of adeno-associated virus serotype 2 inverted
   2606..2657    -  misc_feature   bom (fragment): basis of mobility region from pBR322
   2676..3131    +  rep_origin     f1 ori (sequence partly withheld): f1 bacteriophage origin of replication; arrow indicates direction of (+) strand synthesis
   3132..3181    -  misc_feature   bom (fragment): basis of mobility region from pBR322
   3283..3318    -  CDS            rop (fragment): Rop protein, which maintains plasmids at low copy number; rop
   3413..3517    +  promoter       AmpR promoter: bla
   3518..4378    +  CDS            AmpR: β-lactamase; bla; confers resistance to ampicillin, carbenicillin, and related antibiotics
   4549..5137    +  rep_origin     ori: high-copy-number ColE1/pMB1/pBR322/pUC origin of replication
   5210..5237    +  repeat_region  AAV2 ITR (fragment): inverted terminal repeat of adeno-associated virus serotype 2 inverted
   5266..5293    +  repeat_region  AAV2 ITR (fragment): inverted terminal repeat of adeno-associated virus serotype 2 inverted
   6119..206     +  misc_feature   IRES (across the origin): internal ribosome entry site (IRES) of the encephalomyocarditis virus (EMCV)
