[The description below was written by a language model from this plasmid's Addgene catalogue record and pLannotate feature annotations shown in this document.]
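Description:
AiP1200 - pAAV-AiE2010m-minBG-IRES2-iCre-WPRE-HGHpA is an AAV transfer plasmid built on a pAAV2 backbone, intended for packaging recombinant adeno-associated virus that delivers Cre recombinase to defined brain cell populations. In bacteria it is maintained at high copy by a ColE1/pUC-type origin and selected with ampicillin through the bla gene; an f1 phage origin is also present in the backbone. The 6,375 nt sequence annotation shows one complete AAV2 inverted terminal repeat downstream of the expression cassette, while the upstream ITR is detected only as two short fragments. This may reflect the difficulty of sequencing and annotating these structured repeats, but the record does not establish the cause.

The payload between the ITRs begins with AiE2010m, an enhancer sequence designed to direct transgene expression in specific populations of brain cells, coupled to the minimal beta-globin promoter (minBG), which supplies basal transcription initiation but depends on the enhancer for activity and specificity. Neither the enhancer nor minBG is picked up by the automated annotation, although an unannotated stretch lies between the left ITR fragments and the IRES. The transcript carries an EMCV-derived IRES (IRES2) placed ahead of iCre, a synthetic codon-improved Cre, so that translation of the recombinase initiates internally. A WPRE enhances transcript stability and expression, and the human growth hormone polyadenylation signal terminates the message.

The vector belongs to a suite of enhancer AAVs for genetic access to cortical cell types. Enhancer-restricted Cre of this kind is typically combined with loxP-dependent reporter or effector alleles or viruses. The record does not state which cell population AiE2010m targets.
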