Addgene plasmid #230586: AiP1200 - pAAV-AiE2010m-minBG-IRES2-iCre-WPRE-HGHpA
Purpose: AiE2010m is an enhancer sequence, designed to drive AAV-mediated transgene expression in specific populations of brain cells
Depositing lab: Allen Institute for Brain Science & Bosiljka Tasic. Depositing organization: Allen Institute. Publication: A suite of enhancer AAVs and transgenic mouse lines for genetic access to cortical cell types. Ben-Simon Y, Hooper M, Narayan S, Daigle TL, Dwivedi D, Way SW, Oster A, Stafford DA, Mich JK, Taormina MJ, Martinez RA, Opitz-Araya X, Roth JR, Alexander JR, Allen S, Amster A, Arbuckle J, Ayala A, Baker PM, Bakken TE, Barcelli T, Barta S, Bendrick J, Bertagnolli D, Bielstein C, Bishwakarma P, Bowlus J, Boyer G, Brouner K, Casian B, Casper T, Chakka AB, Chakrabarty R, Chance RK, Chavan S, Clark M, Colbert K, Collman F, Daniel S, Departee M, DiValentin P, Donadio N, Dotson N, Egdorf T, Fliss T, Gabitto M, Garcia J, Gary A, Gasperini M, Gloe J, Goldy J, Gore BB, Graybuck L, Greisman N, Haeseleer F, Halterman C, Haradon Z, Hastings SD, Helback O, Ho W, Hockemeyer D, Huang C, Huff S, Hunker A, Johansen N, Jones D, Juneau Z, Kalmbach B, Kannan M, Khem S, Kussick E, Kutsal R, Larsen R, Lee C, Lee AY, Leibly M, Lenz GH, Li S, Liang E, Lusk N, Madigan Z, Malloy J, Malone J, McCue R, Melchor J, Mollenkopf T, Moosman S, Morin E, Newman D, Ng L, Ngo K, Omstead V, Otto S, Oyama A, Pena N, Pham T, Phillips E, Pom CA, Potekhina L, Ransford S, Ray PL, Rette D, Reynoldson C, Rimorin C, Rocha D, Ruiz A, Sanchez REA, Sawyer L, Sedeno-Cortes A, Sevigny JP, Shapovalova N, Shepard N, Shulga L, Sigler AR, Siverts L, Soliman S, Somasundaram S, Staats B, Stewart K, Szelenyi E, Tieu M, Trader C, Tran A, van Velthoven CTJ, Walker M, Wang Y, Weed N, Wirthlin M, Wood T, Wynalda B, Yao Z, Zhou T, Ariza J, Dee N, Reding M, Ronellenfitch K, Mufti S, Sunkin SM, Smith KA, Esposito L, Waters J, Thyagarajan B, Yao S, Lein ES, Zeng H, Levi BP, Ngai J, Ting JT, Tasic B. Cell. 2025 May 16:S0092-8674(25)00513-6. doi: 10.1016/j.cell.2025.05.002. PubMed 40403729.
Backbone
  Vector backbone: pAAV2
  Vector type: AAV
Growth in bacteria
  Bacterial resistance: Ampicillin, 100 μg/mL
  Growth temperature: 37°C
  Growth strain: NEB Stable
  Copy number: High Copy
Gene/Insert
  Gene/Insert name: iCre
  Species: Synthetic
  Promoter: minBG
  Cloning method: Restriction Enzyme; 5′ cloning site MluI (unknown if destroyed); 3′ cloning site SacI (unknown if destroyed)
Terms and licenses: Academic/Nonprofit Terms; Industry Terms: Not Available to Industry
How to cite: AiP1200 - pAAV-AiE2010m-minBG-IRES2-iCre-WPRE-HGHpA was a gift from Allen Institute for Brain Science & Bosiljka Tasic (Addgene plasmid # 230586 ; http://n2t.net/addgene:230586 ; RRID:Addgene_230586)
